>Addgene plasmid #121285 | pUC57-Kan_CD156_ms119_98 | depositor full sequence | sequence record 231355 | pUC57-Kan_CD156_ms119_98 sequence 2884 bps
TCGCGCGTTTCGGTGATGACGGTGAAAACCTCTGACACATGCAGCTCCCGGAGACGGTCACAGCTTGTCT
GTAAGCGGATGCCGGGAGCAGACAAGCCCGTCAGGGCGCGTCAGCGGGTGTTGGCGGGTGTCGGGGCTGG
CTTAACTATGCGGCATCAGAGCAGATTGTACTGAGAGTGCACCATATGCGGTGTGAAATACCGCACAGAT
GCGTAAGGAGAAAATACCGCATCAGGCGCCATTCGCCATTCAGGCTGCGCAACTGTTGGGAAGGGCGATC
GGTGCGGGCCTCTTCGCTATTACGCCAGCTGGCGAAAGGGGGATGTGCTGCAAGGCGATTAAGTTGGGTA
ACGCCAGGGTTTTCCCAGTCACGACGTTGTAAAACGACGGCCAGTGAATTGACGCGTATTGGGATGGAAC
TTGGTCTCTAAGCTCATTCTGGATAACCAAAAACAGCAGCACAAGCACCAGCACAATGAACAGAATCTCT
AACAGTAATATCAGTAAATTTCAAAGCACCAAAAACACCACCAGCAATACAAATATTAACACATCTCCAA
TAATTTTCATTTCTTCTTTCCAAATTTCTAGAAGACAATTTAGCATTTCTATTAACAACTTGATTTGGAT
TTTTAGTAGAAGAATCTTGAATTTGCATTAGAGACCAAGTTCCATCCCAATGGCGCGCCGAGCTTGGCTC
GAGCATGGTCATAGCTGTTTCCTGTGTGAAATTGTTATCCGCTCACAATTCCACACAACATACGAGCCGG
AAGCATAAAGTGTAAAGCCTGGGGTGCCTAATGAGTGAGCTAACTCACATTAATTGCGTTGCGCTCACTG
CCCGCTTTCCAGTCGGGAAACCTGTCGTGCCAGCTGCATTAATGAATCGGCCAACGCGCGGGGAGAGGCG
GTTTGCGTATTGGGCGCTCTTCCGCTTCCTCGCTCACTGACTCGCTGCGCTCGGTCGTTCGGCTGCGGCG
AGCGGTATCAGCTCACTCAAAGGCGGTAATACGGTTATCCACAGAATCAGGGGATAACGCAGGAAAGAAC
ATGTGAGCAAAAGGCCAGCAAAAGGCCAGGAACCGTAAAAAGGCCGCGTTGCTGGCGTTTTTCCATAGGC
TCCGCCCCCCTGACGAGCATCACAAAAATCGACGCTCAAGTCAGAGGTGGCGAAACCCGACAGGACTATA
AAGATACCAGGCGTTTCCCCCTGGAAGCTCCCTCGTGCGCTCTCCTGTTCCGACCCTGCCGCTTACCGGA
TACCTGTCCGCCTTTCTCCCTTCGGGAAGCGTGGCGCTTTCTCATAGCTCACGCTGTAGGTATCTCAGTT
CGGTGTAGGTCGTTCGCTCCAAGCTGGGCTGTGTGCACGAACCCCCCGTTCAGCCCGACCGCTGCGCCTT
ATCCGGTAACTATCGTCTTGAGTCCAACCCGGTAAGACACGACTTATCGCCACTGGCAGCAGCCACTGGT
AACAGGATTAGCAGAGCGAGGTATGTAGGCGGTGCTACAGAGTTCTTGAAGTGGTGGCCTAACTACGGCT
ACACTAGAAGAACAGTATTTGGTATCTGCGCTCTGCTGAAGCCAGTTACCTTCGGAAAAAGAGTTGGTAG
CTCTTGATCCGGCAAACAAACCACCGCTGGTAGCGGTGGTTTTTTTGTTTGCAAGCAGCAGATTACGCGC
AGAAAAAAAGGATCTCAAGAAGATCCTTTGATCTTTTCTACGGGGTCTGACGCTCAGTGGAACGAAAACT
CACGTTAAGGGATTTTGGTCATGAGATTATCAAAAAGGATCTTCACCTAGATCCTTTTAAATTAAAAATG
AAGTTTTAAATCAATCTAAAGTATATATGAGTAAACTTGGTCTGACAGTTAGAAAAACTCATCGAGCATC
AAATGAAACTGCAATTTATTCATATCAGGATTATCAATACCATATTTTTGAAAAAGCCGTTTCTGTAATG
AAGGAGAAAACTCACCGAGGCAGTTCCATAGGATGGCAAGATCCTGGTATCGGTCTGCGATTCCGACTCG
TCCAACATCAATACAACCTATTAATTTCCCCTCGTCAAAAATAAGGTTATCAAGTGAGAAATCACCATGA
GTGACGACTGAATCCGGTGAGAATGGCAAAAGTTTATGCATTTCTTTCCAGACTTGTTCAACAGGCCAGC
CATTACGCTCGTCATCAAAATCACTCGCATCAACCAAACCGTTATTCATTCGTGATTGCGCCTGAGCGAG
ACGAAATACGCGATCGCTGTTAAAAGGACAATTACAAACAGGAATCGAATGCAACCGGCGCAGGAACACT
GCCAGCGCATCAACAATATTTTCACCTGAATCAGGATATTCTTCTAATACCTGGAATGCTGTTTTCCCAG
GGATCGCAGTGGTGAGTAACCATGCATCATCAGGAGTACGGATAAAATGCTTGATGGTCGGAAGAGGCAT
AAATTCCGTCAGCCAGTTTAGTCTGACCATCTCATCTGTAACATCATTGGCAACGCTACCTTTGCCATGT
TTCAGAAACAACTCTGGCGCATCGGGCTTCCCATACAATCGATAGATTGTCGCACCTGATTGCCCGACAT
TATCGCGAGCCCATTTATACCCATATAAATCAGCATCCATGTTGGAATTTAATCGCGGCCTAGAGCAAGA
CGTTTCCCGTTGAATATGGCTCATACTCTTCCTTTTTCAATATTATTGAAGCATTTATCAGGGTTATTGT
CTCATGAGCGGATACATATTTGAATGTATTTAGAAAAATAAACAAATAGGGGTTCCGCGCACATTTCCCC
GAAAAGTGCCACCTGACGTCTAAGAAACCATTATTATCATGACATTAACCTATAAAAATAGGCGTATCAC
GAGGCCCTTTCGTC
Features (pLannotate 1.2.2; 10 found; start..end, strand, type, name):
    137..236     +  misc_feature   bom (fragment): basis of mobility region from pBR322
    242..399     -  CDS            lacZα (fragment): LacZα fragment of β-galactosidase; lacZ fragment
    732..748     -  protein_bind   lac operator: The lac repressor binds to the lac operator to inhibit transcription in E. coli. This inhibition can be relieved by adding lactose or isopropyl-β-D-thiogalactopyranoside (IPTG). lac repressor encoded by lacI
    756..786     -  promoter       lac promoter: promoter for the E. coli lac operon
    801..822     -  protein_bind   CAP binding site: CAP binding activates transcription in the presence of cAMP. E. coli catabolite activator protein
    835..927     -  CDS            lacI (fragment): lac repressor; lacI; The lac repressor binds to the lac operator to inhibit transcription in E. coli. This inhibition can be relieved by adding lactose or isopropyl-β-D-thiogalactopyranoside (IPTG).
   1110..1698    -  rep_origin     ori: high-copy-number ColE1/pMB1/pBR322/pUC origin of replication
   1869..2684    -  CDS            KanR: aminoglycoside phosphotransferase; aph(3')-Ia; confers resistance to kanamycin in bacteria or G418 (Geneticin®) in eukaryotes
   2685..2789    -  promoter       AmpR promoter: bla
   2884..35      +  CDS            rop (fragment) (across the origin): Rop protein, which maintains plasmids at low copy number; rop
