[The description below was written by a language model from this plasmid's Addgene catalogue record and pLannotate feature annotations shown in this document.]
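Description:
pUC57-Kan_CD156_ms119_98 is a small, high-copy bacterial cloning plasmid that serves as a Level 0 module in a Golden Gate assembly system. It is built on the pUC57-Kan backbone (2,626 bp without insert; the full deposited sequence is 2,884 nt). It replicates in E. coli from a ColE1/pUC-type origin. Selection is by kanamycin, through an aph(3')-Ia aminoglycoside phosphotransferase gene that, according to the annotation, lies directly downstream of the bla (AmpR) promoter. The feature table also picks up short remnants of bom, rop and lacI, which are backbone fragments rather than functional elements.

The insert is recorded as CD156_AVR-Pimk1_98. *Magnaporthe oryzae* (the rice blast fungus) is entered in the mutation field, and this appears to indicate the source organism rather than a sequence change. The associated publication describes a clone resource of *M. oryzae* effectors that share sequence and structural similarity across host-specific lineages, so the insert presumably carries an AVR-Pik-like effector sequence from that collection. The insert was placed at the EcoRV site within the lacZα region. This fits the annotation, which shows only a lacZα fragment separated from the lac promoter, operator and CAP site by an unannotated gap of roughly 330 bp where the insert most likely sits. lacZ is listed as a selectable marker, reflecting the blue/white screening capacity of the parent vector. M13 forward and reverse primer sites flank the insert for sequencing.

The insert itself is not annotated, and the record does not state which type IIS enzyme or overhangs define the module. It also lists no promoter for expression outside bacteria, as expected for a Level 0 part intended for transfer into higher-level expression constructs.
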