Addgene plasmid #121285: pUC57-Kan_CD156_ms119_98
Purpose: Level 0 Golden-Gate compatible vector
Depositing lab: Sophien Kamoun. Depositing organization: Sainsbury Laboratory, Norwich. Publication: A Clone Resource of Magnaporthe oryzae Effectors That Share Sequence and Structural Similarities Across Host-Specific Lineages. Petit-Houdenot Y, Langner T, Harant A, Win J, Kamoun S. Mol Plant Microbe Interact. 2020 Aug;33(8):1032-1035. doi: 10.1094/MPMI-03-20-0052-A. Epub 2020 Jun 22. PubMed 32460610.
Backbone
  Vector backbone: pUC57-Kan
  Backbone size w/o insert (bp): 2626
  Vector type: Golden Gate
  Selectable markers: lacZ
Growth in bacteria
  Bacterial resistance: Kanamycin, 50 μg/mL
  Growth temperature: 37°C
  Growth strain: DH5alpha
  Copy number: High Copy
Gene/Insert
  Gene/Insert name: CD156_AVR-Pimk1_98
  Mutation: Magnaporthe oryzae
  Cloning method: Restriction Enzyme; 5′ cloning site EcoRV (unknown if destroyed); 3′ cloning site EcoRV (unknown if destroyed)
  Sequencing primers: 5′ M13Fw; 3′ M13Rv
Terms and licenses: Academic/Nonprofit Terms; Industry Terms: Not Available to Industry
How to cite: pUC57-Kan_CD156_ms119_98 was a gift from Sophien Kamoun (Addgene plasmid # 121285 ; http://n2t.net/addgene:121285 ; RRID:Addgene_121285)
