>Addgene plasmid #121285 | pUC57-Kan_CD156_ms119_98 | depositor partial sequence | sequence record 230822 | CD156_AVR-Pimk1_98
TTGGTCTCTAATGCAAATTCAAGATTCTTCTACTAAAAATCCAAATCAAGTTGTTAATAGAAATGCTAAA
TTGTCTTCTAGAAATTTGGAAAGAAGAAATGAAAATTATTGGAGATGTGTTAATATTTGTATTGCTGGTG
GTGTTTTTGGTGCTTTGAAATTTACTGATATTACTGTTAGAGATTCTGTTCATTGTGCTGGTGCTTGTGC
TGCTGTTTTTGGTTATCCAGAATGAGCTTAGAGACCAA
