>Addgene plasmid #121285 | pUC57-Kan_CD156_ms119_98 | depositor partial sequence | sequence record 230823 | empty_vector
TCGCGCGTTTCGGTGATGACGGTGAAAACCTCTGACACATGCAGCTCCCGGAGACGGTCACAGCTTGTCT
GTAAGCGGATGCCGGGAGCAGACAAGCCCGTCAGGGCGCGTCAGCGGGTGTTGGCGGGTGTCGGGGCTGG
CTTAACTATGCGGCATCAGAGCAGATTGTACTGAGAGTGCACCATATGCGGTGTGAAATACCGCACAGAT
GCGTAAGGAGAAAATACCGCATCAGGCGCCATTCGCCATTCAGGCTGCGCAACTGTTGGGAAGGGCGATC
GGTGCGGGCCTCTTCGCTATTACGCCAGCTGGCGAAAGGGGGATGTGCTGCAAGGCGATTAAGTTGGGTA
ACGCCAGGGTTTTCCCAGTCACGACGTTGTAAAACGACGGCCAGTGAATTGACGCGTATTGGGATATCCC
AATGGCGCGCCGAGCTTGGCTCGAGCATGGTCATAGCTGTTTCCTGTGTGAAATTGTTATCCGCTCACAA
TTCCACACAACATACGAGCCGGAAGCATAAAGTGTAAAGCCTGGGGTGCCTAATGAGTGAGCTAACTCAC
ATTAATTGCGTTGCGCTCACTGCCCGCTTTCCAGTCGGGAAACCTGTCGTGCCAGCTGCATTAATGAATC
GGCCAACGCGCGGGGAGAGGCGGTTTGCGTATTGGGCGCTCTTCCGCTTCCTCGCTCACTGACTCGCTGC
GCTCGGTCGTTCGGCTGCGGCGAGCGGTATCAGCTCACTCAAAGGCGGTAATACGGTTATCCACAGAATC
AGGGGATAACGCAGGAAAGAACATGTGAGCAAAAGGCCAGCAAAAGGCCAGGAACCGTAAAAAGGCCGCG
TTGCTGGCGTTTTTCCATAGGCTCCGCCCCCCTGACGAGCATCACAAAAATCGACGCTCAAGTCAGAGGT
GGCGAAACCCGACAGGACTATAAAGATACCAGGCGTTTCCCCCTGGAAGCTCCCTCGTGCGCTCTCCTGT
TCCGACCCTGCCGCTTACCGGATACCTGTCCGCCTTTCTCCCTTCGGGAAGCGTGGCGCTTTCTCATAGC
TCACGCTGTAGGTATCTCAGTTCGGTGTAGGTCGTTCGCTCCAAGCTGGGCTGTGTGCACGAACCCCCCG
TTCAGCCCGACCGCTGCGCCTTATCCGGTAACTATCGTCTTGAGTCCAACCCGGTAAGACACGACTTATC
GCCACTGGCAGCAGCCACTGGTAACAGGATTAGCAGAGCGAGGTATGTAGGCGGTGCTACAGAGTTCTTG
AAGTGGTGGCCTAACTACGGCTACACTAGAAGAACAGTATTTGGTATCTGCGCTCTGCTGAAGCCAGTTA
CCTTCGGAAAAAGAGTTGGTAGCTCTTGATCCGGCAAACAAACCACCGCTGGTAGCGGTGGTTTTTTTGT
TTGCAAGCAGCAGATTACGCGCAGAAAAAAAGGATCTCAAGAAGATCCTTTGATCTTTTCTACGGGGTCT
GACGCTCAGTGGAACGAAAACTCACGTTAAGGGATTTTGGTCATGAGATTATCAAAAAGGATCTTCACCT
AGATCCTTTTAAATTAAAAATGAAGTTTTAAATCAATCTAAAGTATATATGAGTAAACTTGGTCTGACAG
TTAGAAAAACTCATCGAGCATCAAATGAAACTGCAATTTATTCATATCAGGATTATCAATACCATATTTT
TGAAAAAGCCGTTTCTGTAATGAAGGAGAAAACTCACCGAGGCAGTTCCATAGGATGGCAAGATCCTGGT
ATCGGTCTGCGATTCCGACTCGTCCAACATCAATACAACCTATTAATTTCCCCTCGTCAAAAATAAGGTT
ATCAAGTGAGAAATCACCATGAGTGACGACTGAATCCGGTGAGAATGGCAAAAGTTTATGCATTTCTTTC
CAGACTTGTTCAACAGGCCAGCCATTACGCTCGTCATCAAAATCACTCGCATCAACCAAACCGTTATTCA
TTCGTGATTGCGCCTGAGCGAGACGAAATACGCGATCGCTGTTAAAAGGACAATTACAAACAGGAATCGA
ATGCAACCGGCGCAGGAACACTGCCAGCGCATCAACAATATTTTCACCTGAATCAGGATATTCTTCTAAT
ACCTGGAATGCTGTTTTCCCAGGGATCGCAGTGGTGAGTAACCATGCATCATCAGGAGTACGGATAAAAT
GCTTGATGGTCGGAAGAGGCATAAATTCCGTCAGCCAGTTTAGTCTGACCATCTCATCTGTAACATCATT
GGCAACGCTACCTTTGCCATGTTTCAGAAACAACTCTGGCGCATCGGGCTTCCCATACAATCGATAGATT
GTCGCACCTGATTGCCCGACATTATCGCGAGCCCATTTATACCCATATAAATCAGCATCCATGTTGGAAT
TTAATCGCGGCCTAGAGCAAGACGTTTCCCGTTGAATATGGCTCATACTCTTCCTTTTTCAATATTATTG
AAGCATTTATCAGGGTTATTGTCTCATGAGCGGATACATATTTGAATGTATTTAGAAAAATAAACAAATA
GGGGTTCCGCGCACATTTCCCCGAAAAGTGCCACCTGACGTCTAAGAAACCATTATTATCATGACATTAA
CCTATAAAAATAGGCGTATCACGAGGCCCTTTCGTC
