>Addgene plasmid #121285 | pUC57-Kan_CD156_ms119_98 | addgene partial sequence | sequence record 238011 | M13-F20 5'-TGTAAAACGACGGCCAGT-3'
TTGGTCTCTAAGCTCATTCTGGATAACCAAAAACAGCAGCACAAGCACCAGCACAATGAACAGAATCTCT
AACAGTAATATCAGTAAATTTCAAAGCACCAAAAACACCACCAGCAATACAAATATTAACACATCTCCAA
TAATTTTCATTTCTTCTTTCCAAATTTCTAGAAGACAATTTAGCATTTCTATTAACAACTTGATTTGGAT
TTTTAGTAGAAGAATCTTGAATTTGCATTAGAGACCAAGTTCCATCCCAATGGCGCGCCGAGCTTGGCTC
GAGCATGGTCATAGCTGTTTCCTGTGTGAAATTGTTATCCGCTCACAATTCCACACAACATACGAGCCGG
AAGCATAAAGTGTAAAGCCTGGGGTGCCTAATGAGTGAGCTAACTCACATTAATTGCGTTGCGCTCACTG
CCCGCTTTCCAGTCGGGAAACCTGTCGTGCCAGCTGCATTAATGAATCGGCCAACGCGCGGGGAGAGGCG
GTTTGCGTATTGGGCGCTCTTCCGCTTCCTCGCTCACTGACTCGCTGCGCTCGGTCGTTCGGCTGCGGCG
AGCGGTATCAGCTCACTCAAAGGCGGTAATACGGTTATCCACAGAATCAGGGGATAACGCAGGAAAGAAC
ATGTGAGCAAAAGGCCAGCAAAAGGCCAGGAACCGTAAAAAGGCCGCGTTGCTGGCGTTTTTCCATAGGC
TCCGCCCCCCTGACGAGCATCACAAAAATCGACGCTCAAGTCAGAGGTGGCGAAACCCGACAGGACTATA
AAGATACCA
